>Addgene plasmid #230441 | AiP12923 - pAAV-AiE0078h_3xC1-minBG-SYFP2-WPRE3-BGHpA (Alias: CN2923) | addgene full sequence | sequence record 470809 | Addgene NGS Result
CCTGCAGGCAGCTGCGCGCTCGCTCGCTCACTGAGGCCGCCCGGGCGTCGGGCGACCTTTGGTCGCCCGG
CCTCAGTGAGCGAGCGAGCGCGCAGAGAGGGAGTGGCCAACTCCATCACTAGGGGTTCCTGCGGCCGCAC
GCGTTAGTCTGCCTCAGGTACACACTGAGAAACTGCTTTAATGTAACCTGACCCACGGTTATTAGTGAAA
ATATCACTTTTGTTGTTACCTTATTCCCAACAAATTCATTTCTGCTTTAATGGAAAAGATCCGGGTTCAC
ACTAATCAGGCCCAACGGAAGGCCATATTAGCAATTTGGCAGGTACCCGAGGGCCATACCTAATCTGCAT
AAAATGTAGTCTGCCTCAGGTACACACTGAGAAACTGCTTTAATGTAACCTGACCCACGGTTATTAGTGA
AAATATCACTTTTGTTGTTACCTTATTCCCAACAAATTCATTTCTGCTTTAATGGAAAAGATCCGGGTTC
ACACTAATCAGGCCCAACGGAAGGCCATATTAGCAATTTGGCAGGTACCCGAGGGCCATACCTAATCTGC
ATAAAATGTAGTCTGCCTCAGGTACACACTGAGAAACTGCTTTAATGTAACCTGACCCACGGTTATTAGT
GAAAATATCACTTTTGTTGTTACCTTATTCCCAACAAATTCATTTCTGCTTTAATGGAAAAGATCCGGGT
TCACACTAATCAGGCCCAACGGAAGGCCATATTAGCAATTTGGCAGGTACCCGAGGGCCATACCTAATCT
GCATAAAATGGAGCTCGGGCTGGGCATAAAAGTCAGGGCAGAGCCATCTATTGCTTACATTTGCTTCTGG
GATCCAGATCTTTCGAAGCTAGCGCTACCGGTCGCCACCATGGTGAGCAAGGGCGAGGAGCTGTTCACCG
GGGTGGTGCCCATCCTGGTCGAGCTGGACGGCGACGTAAACGGCCACAAGTTCAGCGTGTCCGGCGAGGG
CGAGGGCGATGCCACCTACGGCAAGCTGACCCTGAAGCTGATCTGCACCACCGGCAAGCTGCCCGTGCCC
TGGCCCACCCTCGTGACCACCCTGGGCTACGGCGTGCAGTGCTTCGCCCGCTACCCCGACCACATGAAGC
AGCACGACTTCTTCAAGTCCGCCATGCCCGAAGGCTACGTCCAGGAGCGCACCATCTTCTTCAAGGACGA
CGGCAACTACAAGACCCGCGCCGAGGTGAAGTTCGAGGGCGACACCCTGGTGAACCGCATCGAGCTGAAG
GGCATCGACTTCAAGGAGGACGGCAACATCCTGGGGCACAAGCTGGAGTACAACTACAACAGCCACAACG
TCTATATCACCGCCGACAAGCAGAAGAACGGCATCAAGGCCAACTTCAAGATCCGCCACAACATCGAGGA
CGGCGGCGTGCAGCTCGCCGACCACTACCAGCAGAACACCCCCATCGGCGACGGCCCCGTGCTGCTGCCC
GACAACCACTACCTGAGCTACCAGTCCAAGCTGAGCAAAGACCCCAACGAGAAGCGCGATCACATGGTCC
TGCTGGAGTTCGTGACCGCCGCCGGGATCACTCTCGGCATGGACGAGCTGTACAAGTAAGTCGACGGCGC
GCCGCGGCCGCGAATTCGATATCATAATCAACCTCTGGATTACAAAATTTGTGAAAGATTGACTGGTATT
CTTAACTATGTTGCTCCTTTTACGCTATGTGGATACGCTGCTTTAATGCCTTTGTATCATGCTATTGCTT
CCCGTATGGCTTTCATTTTCTCCTCCTTGTATAAATCCTGGTTAGTTCTTGCCACGGCGGAACTCATCGC
CGCCTGCCTTGCCCGCTGCTGGACAGGGGCTCGGCTGTTGGGCACTGACAATTCCGTGGCTCGAGAGATC
TTCGACTGTGCCTTCTAGTTGCCAGCCATCTGTTGTTTGCCCCTCCCCCGTGCCTTCCTTGACCCTGGAA
GGTGCCACTCCCACTGTCCTTTCCTAATAAAATGAGGAAATTGCATCGCATTGTCTGAGTAGGTGTCATT
CTATTCTGGGGGGTGGGGTGGGGCAGGACAGCAAGGGGGAGGATTGGGAAGACAATAGCAGGCATGAGAT
CTCACGTGCGGACCGAGCGGCCGCAGGAACCCCTAGTGATGGAGTTGGCCACTCCCTCTCTGCGCGCTCG
CTCGCTCACTGAGGCCGGGCGACCAAAGGTCGCCCGACGCCCGGGCTTTGCCCGGGCGGCCTCAGTGAGC
GAGCGAGCGCGCAGCTGCCTGCAGGGGCGCCTGATGCGGTATTTTCTCCTTACGCATCTGTGCGGTATTT
CACACCGCATA
[95 nt withheld, positions 2322-2416]
T
[46 nt withheld, positions 2418-2463]
C
[141 nt withheld, positions 2465-2605]
CCTTTGACGTTGGAGTCCACGTTCTTT
[37 nt withheld, positions 2633-2669]
ACTCTATCTCGGGCTATTCTTTTGATTTATAAGGGATTTTGCCGATTTCGGTCTATTGGTTAAAAAATGA
GCTGATTTAACAAAAATTTAACGCGAATTTTAACAAAATATTAACGTTTACAATTTTATGGTGCACTCTC
AGTACAATCTGCTCTGATGCCGCATAGTTAAGCCAGCCCCGACACCCGCCAACACCCGCTGACGCGCCCT
GACGGGCTTGTCTGCTCCCGGCATCCGCTTACAGACAAGCTGTGACCGTCTCCGGGAGCTGCATGTGTCA
GAGGTTTTCACCGTCATCACCGAAACGCGCGAGACGAAAGGGCCTCGTGATACGCCTATTTTTATAGGTT
AATGTCATGATAATAATGGTTTCTTAGACGTCAGGTGGCACTTTTCGGGGAAATGTGCGCGGAACCCCTA
TTTGTTTATTTTTCTAAATACATTCAAATATGTATCCGCTCATGAGACAATAACCCTGATAAATGCTTCA
ATAATATTGAAAAAGGAAGAGTATGAGTATTCAACATTTCCGTGTCGCCCTTATTCCCTTTTTTGCGGCA
TTTTGCCTTCCTGTTTTTGCTCACCCAGAAACGCTGGTGAAAGTAAAAGATGCTGAAGATCAGTTGGGTG
CACGAGTGGGTTACATCGAACTGGATCTCAACAGCGGTAAGATCCTTGAGAGTTTTCGCCCCGAAGAACG
TTTTCCAATGATGAGCACTTTTAAAGTTCTGCTATGTGGCGCGGTATTATCCCGTATTGACGCCGGGCAA
GAGCAACTCGGTCGCCGCATACACTATTCTCAGAATGACTTGGTTGAGTACTCACCAGTCACAGAAAAGC
ATCTTACGGATGGCATGACAGTAAGAGAATTATGCAGTGCTGCCATAACCATGAGTGATAACACTGCGGC
CAACTTACTTCTGACAACGATCGGAGGACCGAAGGAGCTAACCGCTTTTTTGCACAACATGGGGGATCAT
GTAACTCGCCTTGATCGTTGGGAACCGGAGCTGAATGAAGCCATACCAAACGACGAGCGTGACACCACGA
TGCCTGTAGCAATGGCAACAACGTTGCGCAAACTATTAACTGGCGAACTACTTACTCTAGCTTCCCGGCA
ACAATTAATAGACTGGATGGAGGCGGATAAAGTTGCAGGACCACTTCTGCGCTCGGCCCTTCCGGCTGGC
TGGTTTATTGCTGATAAATCTGGAGCCGGTGAGCGTGGGTCTCGCGGTATCATTGCAGCACTGGGGCCAG
ATGGTAAGCCCTCCCGTATCGTAGTTATCTACACGACGGGGAGTCAGGCAACTATGGATGAACGAAATAG
ACAGATCGCTGAGATAGGTGCCTCACTGATTAAGCATTGGTAACTGTCAGACCAAGTTTACTCATATATA
CTTTAGATTGATTTAAAACTTCATTTTTAATTTAAAAGGATCTAGGTGAAGATCCTTTTTGATAATCTCA
TGACCAAAATCCCTTAACGTGAGTTTTCGTTCCACTGAGCGTCAGACCCCGTAGAAAAGATCAAAGGATC
TTCTTGAGATCCTTTTTTTCTGCGCGTAATCTGCTGCTTGCAAACAAAAAAACCACCGCTACCAGCGGTG
GTTTGTTTGCCGGATCAAGAGCTACCAACTCTTTTTCCGAAGGTAACTGGCTTCAGCAGAGCGCAGATAC
CAAATACTGTTCTTCTAGTGTAGCCGTAGTTAGGCCACCACTTCAAGAACTCTGTAGCACCGCCTACATA
CCTCGCTCTGCTAATCCTGTTACCAGTGGCTGCTGCCAGTGGCGATAAGTCGTGTCTTACCGGGTTGGAC
TCAAGACGATAGTTACCGGATAAGGCGCAGCGGTCGGGCTGAACGGGGGGTTCGTGCACACAGCCCAGCT
TGGAGCGAACGACCTACACCGAACTGAGATACCTACAGCGTGAGCTATGAGAAAGCGCCACGCTTCCCGA
AGGGAGAAAGGCGGACAGGTATCCGGTAAGCGGCAGGGTCGGAACAGGAGAGCGCACGAGGGAGCTTCCA
GGGGGAAACGCCTGGTATCTTTATAGTCCTGTCGGGTTTCGCCACCTCTGACTTGAGCGTCGATTTTTGT
GATGCTCGTCAGGGGGGCGGAGCCTATGGAAAAACGCCAGCAACGCGGCCTTTTTACGGTTCCTGGCCTT
TTGCTGGCCTTTTGCTCACATGT
Features (pLannotate 1.2.2; 14 found; start..end, strand, type, name):
     12..39      +  repeat_region  AAV2 ITR (fragment): inverted terminal repeat of adeno-associated virus serotype 2 inverted
     68..95      +  repeat_region  AAV2 ITR (fragment): inverted terminal repeat of adeno-associated virus serotype 2 inverted
    880..1596    +  CDS            SYFP2: SYFP2 is a basic (constitutively fluorescent) yellow fluorescent protein published in 2006, derived from Aequorea victoria. It is reported to be a very rapidly-maturing monomer with moderate acid sensitivity.
   1636..1793    +  misc_feature   WPRE (fragment): woodchuck hepatitis virus posttranscriptional regulatory element
   1799..1879    +  misc_feature   WPRE (fragment): woodchuck hepatitis virus posttranscriptional regulatory element
   1896..2007    +  polyA_signal   bGH poly(A) signal: bovine growth hormone polyadenylation signal
   2125..2265    +  repeat_region  AAV2 ITR: inverted terminal repeat of adeno-associated virus serotype 2 inverted
   2270..2321    -  misc_feature   bom (fragment): basis of mobility region from pBR322
   2340..2795    +  rep_origin     f1 ori (sequence partly withheld): f1 bacteriophage origin of replication; arrow indicates direction of (+) strand synthesis
   2796..2845    -  misc_feature   bom (fragment): basis of mobility region from pBR322
   2947..2982    -  CDS            rop (fragment): Rop protein, which maintains plasmids at low copy number; rop
   3077..3181    +  promoter       AmpR promoter: bla
   3182..4042    +  CDS            AmpR: β-lactamase; bla; confers resistance to ampicillin, carbenicillin, and related antibiotics
   4213..4801    +  rep_origin     ori: high-copy-number ColE1/pMB1/pBR322/pUC origin of replication
