[The description below was written by a language model from this plasmid's Addgene catalogue record and pLannotate feature annotations shown in this document.]
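Description:
AiP12923 - pAAV-AiE0078h_3xC1-minBG-SYFP2-WPRE3-BGHpA (alias CN2923) is an AAV transfer plasmid of about 4.9 kb built on a pAAV2 backbone and intended for packaging into recombinant adeno-associated virus for delivery to brain tissue. In bacteria it is maintained through a high-copy ColE1/pUC-type origin and selected with ampicillin via the bla gene and its promoter. An f1 phage origin and small remnants of pBR322 bom and rop sequences are also present in the backbone. The AAV2 inverted terminal repeats define the segment that is replicated and encapsidated. The right-hand ITR is annotated as full length, while only short fragments are detected at the left end, which may reflect incomplete sequence matching across this repetitive, structured region.

Between the ITRs sits a compact enhancer-reporter cassette. According to the construct name and catalogue entry, the AiE0078h_3xC1 enhancer is placed upstream of the minimal beta-globin promoter (minBG). Neither element was annotated in the feature table, but they presumably occupy the unannotated stretch preceding the reporter. The "3xC1" designation suggests a triplicated core of the enhancer, though the record does not spell this out. The minimal promoter has little activity on its own, so the enhancer dictates where transcription occurs. The reporter is SYFP2, a rapidly maturing monomeric yellow fluorescent protein. It is followed by WPRE3, a shortened woodchuck hepatitis virus posttranscriptional element that boosts transcript stability and expression, and by the bovine growth hormone polyadenylation signal.

The construct is designed to drive AAV-mediated transgene expression in specific populations of brain cells, with fluorescence marking the cells in which the enhancer is active. The record does not state which cell type is targeted.
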