Addgene plasmid #230441: AiP12923 - pAAV-AiE0078h_3xC1-minBG-SYFP2-WPRE3-BGHpA (Alias: CN2923)
Purpose: AiE0078h_3xC1 is an enhancer sequence, designed to drive AAV-mediated transgene expression in specific populations of brain cells
Depositing lab: Allen Institute for Brain Science & Jonathan Ting. Depositing organization: Allen Institute. Publication: A suite of enhancer AAVs and transgenic mouse lines for genetic access to cortical cell types. Ben-Simon Y, Hooper M, Narayan S, Daigle TL, Dwivedi D, Way SW, Oster A, Stafford DA, Mich JK, Taormina MJ, Martinez RA, Opitz-Araya X, Roth JR, Alexander JR, Allen S, Amster A, Arbuckle J, Ayala A, Baker PM, Bakken TE, Barcelli T, Barta S, Bendrick J, Bertagnolli D, Bielstein C, Bishwakarma P, Bowlus J, Boyer G, Brouner K, Casian B, Casper T, Chakka AB, Chakrabarty R, Chance RK, Chavan S, Clark M, Colbert K, Collman F, Daniel S, Departee M, DiValentin P, Donadio N, Dotson N, Egdorf T, Fliss T, Gabitto M, Garcia J, Gary A, Gasperini M, Gloe J, Goldy J, Gore BB, Graybuck L, Greisman N, Haeseleer F, Halterman C, Haradon Z, Hastings SD, Helback O, Ho W, Hockemeyer D, Huang C, Huff S, Hunker A, Johansen N, Jones D, Juneau Z, Kalmbach B, Kannan M, Khem S, Kussick E, Kutsal R, Larsen R, Lee C, Lee AY, Leibly M, Lenz GH, Li S, Liang E, Lusk N, Madigan Z, Malloy J, Malone J, McCue R, Melchor J, Mollenkopf T, Moosman S, Morin E, Newman D, Ng L, Ngo K, Omstead V, Otto S, Oyama A, Pena N, Pham T, Phillips E, Pom CA, Potekhina L, Ransford S, Ray PL, Rette D, Reynoldson C, Rimorin C, Rocha D, Ruiz A, Sanchez REA, Sawyer L, Sedeno-Cortes A, Sevigny JP, Shapovalova N, Shepard N, Shulga L, Sigler AR, Siverts L, Soliman S, Somasundaram S, Staats B, Stewart K, Szelenyi E, Tieu M, Trader C, Tran A, van Velthoven CTJ, Walker M, Wang Y, Weed N, Wirthlin M, Wood T, Wynalda B, Yao Z, Zhou T, Ariza J, Dee N, Reding M, Ronellenfitch K, Mufti S, Sunkin SM, Smith KA, Esposito L, Waters J, Thyagarajan B, Yao S, Lein ES, Zeng H, Levi BP, Ngai J, Ting JT, Tasic B. Cell. 2025 May 16:S0092-8674(25)00513-6. doi: 10.1016/j.cell.2025.05.002. PubMed 40403729.
Backbone
  Vector backbone: pAAV2
  Vector type: AAV
Growth in bacteria
  Bacterial resistance: Ampicillin, 100 μg/mL
  Growth temperature: 37°C
  Growth strain: NEB Stable
  Copy number: High Copy
Gene/Insert
  Gene/Insert name: SYFP2
  Species: Synthetic
  Promoter: minBG
  Cloning method: Gibson Cloning
Terms and licenses: Academic/Nonprofit Terms; Industry Terms: Not Available to Industry
How to cite: AiP12923 - pAAV-AiE0078h_3xC1-minBG-SYFP2-WPRE3-BGHpA (Alias: CN2923) was a gift from Allen Institute for Brain Science & Jonathan Ting (Addgene plasmid # 230441 ; http://n2t.net/addgene:230441 ; RRID:Addgene_230441)
